Addgene plasmid #123902: MTK234_008
Purpose: Encodes the GFP dropout cassette for multi-TU destination vectors as a type 234 part to be used in the MTK system
Depositing lab: Hana El-Samad. Depositing organization: University of California, San Francisco (UCSF). Publication: A Toolkit for Rapid Modular Construction of Biological Circuits in Mammalian Cells. Fonseca JP, Bonny AR, Kumar GR, Ng AH, Town J, Wu QC, Aslankoohi E, Chen SY, Dods G, Harrigan P, Osimiri LC, Kistler AL, El-Samad H. ACS Synth Biol. 2019 Nov 15;8(11):2593-2606. doi: 10.1021/acssynbio.9b00322. Epub 2019 Nov 5. PubMed 31686495.
Backbone
  Vector backbone: MTK0_027
  Vector type: Mammalian Expression
Growth in bacteria
  Bacterial resistance: Chloramphenicol, 25 μg/mL
  Growth temperature: 37°C
  Growth strain: DH5alpha
  Copy number: Unknown
Gene/Insert
  Gene/Insert name: GFP dropout for multiTU destination vectors
  Cloning method: Restriction Enzyme; 5′ cloning site unknown (unknown if destroyed); 3′ cloning site unknown (unknown if destroyed)
Terms and licenses: Academic/Nonprofit Terms; Industry Terms: Not Available to Industry
Depositor comments: Type 234 parts are coupled promoter-coding sequence-terminator such as guide RNA cassettes, GFP dropouts in the MTK Please visit https://www.biorxiv.org/content/10.1101/506188v2 for BioRxiv preprint
How to cite: MTK234_008 was a gift from Hana El-Samad (Addgene plasmid # 123902 ; http://n2t.net/addgene:123902 ; RRID:Addgene_123902)
