[The description below was written by a language model from this plasmid's Addgene catalogue record and pLannotate feature annotations shown in this document.]
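Description:
MTK234_008 is a small (about 2.7 kb) part plasmid from the Mammalian Toolkit (MTK), a modular hierarchical cloning system for building genetic circuits for mammalian cells. It is catalogued as a mammalian expression vector and is built on the MTK0_027 part-entry backbone, but everything annotated on it is bacterial. It replicates in E. coli from a high-copy ColE1/pUC-type origin. Selection is with chloramphenicol, through the cat gene driven by its native promoter and followed by a lambda t0 terminator.

The payload is a GFP dropout cassette stored as a "type 234" part. In the MTK scheme this category spans the promoter, coding sequence and terminator positions as one coupled unit, and it is also used for items such as guide RNA cassettes. The feature table shows a superfolder GFP coding sequence followed by tandem rrnB T1 and T7Te bacterial terminators. No promoter for the GFP was annotated, so the record does not state what drives its expression, although roughly 280 bp of unannotated sequence lies between the origin and the GFP. The flanking restriction sites used for assembly are also not recorded.

According to the record, the part is meant to be incorporated into destination vectors that receive multiple transcriptional units. A dropout cassette of this kind generally works as a visual screening marker. Bacterial colonies that keep the placeholder express GFP, while colonies in which the assembled transcriptional units have replaced it lose fluorescence. Correct multi-TU assemblies can therefore be picked out by the absence of green signal.
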