Features (pLannotate 1.2.2; 7 found; start..end, strand, type, name):
    849..1562    +  CDS            superfolder GFP: GFP variant that folds robustly even when fused to poorly folded proteins (Pédelacq et al., 2006)
   1574..1645    +  terminator     rrnB T1 terminator: transcription terminator T1 from the E. coli rrnB gene
   1661..1688    +  terminator     T7Te terminator: phage T7 early transcription terminator
   1712..1746    -  terminator     lambda t0 terminator: minimal transcription terminator from phage lambda (Scholtissek and Grosse, 1987)
   1820..2476    -  CDS            cat: CAT_ECOLX - Experimental evidence at protein level: Swiss-Prot protein existence level 1. This enzyme is an effector of chloramphenicol resistance in bacteria. From Escherichia coli. This protein is used as a marker in many commonly used cloning vectors, such as pACYC184.
   2477..2574    -  promoter       cat promoter: promoter of the E. coli cat gene encoding chloramphenicol acetyltransferase
   2658..568     +  rep_origin     ori (across the origin): high-copy-number ColE1/pMB1/pBR322/pUC origin of replication
>Addgene plasmid #123902 | MTK234_008 | addgene full sequence | sequence record 271925 | Addgene NGS Result
CGTAATCTGCTGCTTGCAAACAAAAAAACCACCGCTACCAGCGGTGGTTTGTTTGCCGGATCAAGAGCTA
CCAACTCTTTTTCCGAAGGTAACTGGCTTCAGCAGAGCGCAGATACCAAATACTGTTCTTCTAGTGTAGC
CGTAGTTAGGCCACCACTTCAAGAACTCTGTAGCACCGCCTACATACCTCGCTCTGCTAATCCTGTTACC
AGTGGCTGCTGCCAGTGGCGATAAGTCGTGTCTTACCGGGTTGGACTCAAGACGATAGTTACCGGATAAG
GCGCAGCGGTCGGGCTGAACGGGGGGTTCGTGCACACAGCCCAGCTTGGAGCGAACGACCTACACCGAAC
TGAGATACCTACAGCGTGAGCTATGAGAAAGCGCCACGCTTCCCGAAGGGAGAAAGGCGGACAGGTATCC
GGTAAGCGGCAGGGTCGGAACAGGAGAGCGCACGAGGGAGCTTCCAGGGGGAAACGCCTGGTATCTTTAT
AGTCCTGTCGGGTTTCGCCACCTCTGACTTGAGCGTCGATTTTTGTGATGCTCGTCAGGGGGGCGGAGCC
TATGGAAAAACGCCAGCAACGCGGCCTTTTTACGGTTCCTGGCCTTTTGCTGGCCTTTTGCTCACATGTT
CTTTCCTGCGTTATCCCCTGATTCTGTGGATAACCGTAGTCGGTCTCGAACGGAAAGTGAAACGTGATTT
CATGCGTCATTTTGAACATTTTGTAAATCTTATTTAATAATGTGTGCGGCAATTCACATTTAATTTATGA
ATGTTTTCTTAACATCGCGGCAACTCAAGAAACGGCAGGTTCGGATCTTAGCTACTAGAGAAAGAGGAGA
AATACTAGATGCGTAAAGGCGAAGAGCTGTTCACTGGTGTCGTCCCTATTCTGGTGGAACTGGATGGTGA
TGTCAACGGTCATAAGTTTTCCGTGCGTGGCGAGGGTGAAGGTGACGCAACTAATGGTAAACTGACGCTG
AAGTTCATCTGTACTACTGGTAAACTGCCGGTTCCTTGGCCGACTCTGGTAACGACGCTGACTTATGGTG
TTCAGTGCTTTGCTCGTTATCCGGACCATATGAAGCAGCATGACTTCTTCAAGTCCGCCATGCCGGAAGG
CTATGTGCAGGAACGCACGATTTCCTTTAAGGATGACGGCACGTACAAAACGCGTGCGGAAGTGAAATTT
GAAGGCGATACCCTGGTAAACCGCATTGAGCTGAAAGGCATTGACTTTAAAGAGGACGGCAATATCCTGG
GCCATAAGCTGGAATACAATTTTAACAGCCACAATGTTTACATCACCGCCGATAAACAAAAAAATGGCAT
TAAAGCGAATTTTAAAATTCGCCACAACGTGGAGGATGGCAGCGTGCAGCTGGCTGATCACTACCAGCAA
AACACTCCAATCGGTGATGGTCCTGTTCTGCTGCCAGACAATCACTATCTGAGCACGCAAAGCGTTCTGT
CTAAAGATCCGAACGAGAAACGCGATCATATGGTTCTGCTGGAGTTCGTAACCGCAGCGGGCATCACGCA
TGGTATGGATGAACTGTACAAATGACCAGGCATCAAATAAAACGAAAGGCTCAGTCGAAAGACTGGGCCT
TTCGTTTTATCTGTTGTTTGTCGGTGAACGCTCTCTACTAGAGTCACACTGGCTCACCTTCGGGTGGGCC
TTTCTGCGTTTATAGCTGGGAGACCAGACCAATAAAAAACGCCCGGCGGCAACCGAGCGTTCTGAACAAA
TCCAGATGGAGTTCTGAGGTCATTACTGGATCTATCAACAGGAGTCCAAGCGAGCTCGATATCAAATTAC
GCCCCGCCCTGCCACTCATCGCAGTACTGTTGTAATTCATTAAGCATTCTGCCGACATGGAAGCCATCAC
AAACGGCATGATGAACCTGAATCGCCAGCGGCATCAGCACCTTGTCGCCTTGCGTATAATATTTGCCCAT
GGTGAAAACGGGGGCGAAGAAGTTGTCCATATTGGCCACGTTTAAATCAAAACTGGTGAAACTCACCCAG
GGATTGGCTGAAACGAAAAACATATTCTCAATAAACCCTTTAGGGAAATAGGCCAGGTTTTCACCGTAAC
ACGCCACATCTTGCGAATATATGTGTAGAAACTGCCGGAAATCGTCGTGGTATTCACTCCAGAGCGATGA
AAACGTTTCAGTTTGCTCATGGAAAACGGTGTAACAAGGGTGAACACTATCCCATATCACCAGCTCACCG
TCTTTCATTGCCATACGAAATTCCGGATGAGCATTCATCAGGCGGGCAAGAATGTGAATAAAGGCCGGAT
AAAACTTGTGCTTATTTTTCTTTACGGTCTTTAAAAAGGCCGTAATATCCAGCTGAACGGTCTGGTTATA
GGTACATTGAGCAACTGACTGAAATGCCTCAAAATGTTCTTTACGATGCCATTGGGATATATCAACGGTG
GTATATCCAGTGATTTTTTTCTCCATTTTAGCTTCCTTAGCTCCTGAAAATCTCGATAACTCAAAAAATA
CGCCCGGTAGTGATCTTATTTCATTATGGTGAAAGTTGGAACCTCTTACGTGCCCGATCAATCATGACCA
AAATCCCTTAACGTGAGTTTTCGTTCCACTGAGCGTCAGACCCCGTAGAAAAGATCAAAGGATCTTCTTG
AGATCCTTTTTTTCTGCG
